Addgene plasmid #103020: pUDE710
Purpose: expression of a Cpf1 programming crRNA targeting ADE2 and HIS4 (crADE2-3 crHIS4-4.S)
Depositing lab: Jean-Marc Daran. Depositing organization: Delft University of Technology. Publication: FnCpf1: a novel and efficient genome editing tool for Saccharomyces cerevisiae. Swiat MA, Dashko S, den Ridder M, Wijsman M, van der Oost J, Daran JM, Daran-Lapujade P. Nucleic Acids Res. 2017 Dec 1;45(21):12585-12598. doi: 10.1093/nar/gkx1007. PubMed 29106617.
Backbone
  Vector backbone: pUD628
  Backbone manufacturer: Świat M... Daran-Lapujade PAS FnCpf1, a novel and efficient genome editing tool for Saccharomyces cerevisiae. NAR
  Backbone size w/o insert (bp): 4995
  Total vector size (bp): 5102
  Vector type: Yeast Expression, CRISPR
  Selectable markers: Neomycin (select with G418)
Growth in bacteria
  Bacterial resistance: Ampicillin, 100 μg/mL
  Growth temperature: 37°C
  Growth strain: DH5alpha
  Copy number: High Copy
Gene/Insert
  Gene/Insert name: crADE2-3.crHIS4-4.S
  gRNA/shRNA sequence: AATTTCTACTGTTGTAGATCCGGTTGTGGTATATTTGGTGTGGAAATTTCTACTGTTGTA GATGCATCTTGGCTAGCAATGAACAGAGAATTTCTACTGTTGTAGATG
  Species: S. cerevisiae (budding yeast)
  GenBank ID: NM_001183547 NM_001178675
  Entrez Gene: ADE2 (a.k.a. YOR128C); HIS4 (a.k.a. YCL030C)
  Promoter: SNR52
  Cloning method: Gibson Cloning
  Sequencing primers: 5′ CCGGTTGTGGTATATTTGGTG
Terms and licenses: Academic/Nonprofit Terms; Industry Terms: Not Available to Industry
How to cite: pUDE710 was a gift from Jean-Marc Daran (Addgene plasmid # 103020 ; http://n2t.net/addgene:103020 ; RRID:Addgene_103020)
