[The description below was written by a language model from this plasmid's Addgene catalogue record and pLannotate feature annotations shown in this document.]
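Description:
pUDE710 is a yeast CRISPR expression plasmid of about 5.1 kb, built on the pUD628 backbone, that supplies a programming crRNA array for the Cpf1 nuclease (FnCpf1, according to the associated publication title) in Saccharomyces cerevisiae. It is an E. coli–yeast shuttle vector. In bacteria it is maintained at high copy through a ColE1/pUC-type origin and selected with ampicillin via the β-lactamase gene and its native promoter. In yeast it replicates episomally from the 2μ origin and is selected with G418 through the kanMX marker cassette.

The payload, crADE2-3.crHIS4-4.S, was introduced by Gibson assembly and sits downstream of the SNR52 promoter, an RNA polymerase III promoter from a small nucleolar RNA gene that is widely used to drive guide RNA transcription in yeast. The insert is a short array in which Cpf1 direct repeats alternate with two spacers, one directed against ADE2 and one against HIS4. Because Cpf1 can process its own precursor crRNA, a single transcript of this kind can yield separate mature crRNAs, which allows both loci to be targeted at once from one plasmid. The annotated feature table does not mark the crRNA array itself or a terminator, so the elements that follow the promoter are known only from the catalogue fields. No nuclease gene is annotated, so Cpf1 presumably has to be provided separately in the host strain or on another construct. The plasmid is intended for multiplexed genome editing in budding yeast; disruption of ADE2 and HIS4 gives easily scored pigmentation and auxotrophy phenotypes.
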