Features (pLannotate 1.2.2; 6 found; start..end, strand, type, name):
      1..269     +  promoter       SNR52 promoter: promoter for the S. cerevisiae small nucleolar RNA gene SNR52
    450..1806    +  gene           kanMX: yeast selectable marker conferring kanamycin resistance (Wach et al., 1994)
   2074..2662    -  rep_origin     ori: high-copy-number ColE1/pMB1/pBR322/pUC origin of replication
   2833..3693    -  CDS            AmpR: β-lactamase; bla; confers resistance to ampicillin, carbenicillin, and related antibiotics
   3694..3798    -  promoter       AmpR promoter: bla
   3869..5029    +  rep_origin     2μ ori: yeast 2μ plasmid origin of replication
>Addgene plasmid #103020 | pUDE710 | addgene full sequence | sequence record 198964 | Addgene NGS Result
TCTTTGAAAAGATAATGTATGATTATGCTTTCACTCATATTTATACAGAAACTTGATGTTTTCTTTCGAG
TATATACAAGGTGATTACATGTACGTTTGAAGTACAACTCTAGATTTTGTAGTGCCCTCTTGGGCTAGCG
GTAAAGGTGCGCATTTTTTCACACCCTACAATGTTCTGTTCAAAAGATTTTGGTCAAACGCTGTAGAAGT
GAAAGTTGGTGCGCATGTTTCGGCGTTCGAAACTTCTCCGCAGTGAAAGATAAATGATCAATTTCTACTG
TTGTAGATCCGGTTGTGGTATATTTGGTGTGGAAATTTCTACTGTTGTAGATGCATCTTGGCTAGCAATG
AACAGAGAATTTCTACTGTTGTAGATGTTTTTTATGTCTTATCGTGACGCAGTCCCATGGGCCATTACAA
ACTCATGCAGACAGTCAGGGAATCCTAGCGACATGGAGGCCCAGAATACCCTCCTTGACAGTCTTGACGT
GCGCAGCTCAGGGGCATGATGTGACTGTCGCCCGTACATTTAGCCCATACATCCCCATGTATAATCATTT
GCATCCATACATTTTGATGGCCGCACGGCGCGAAGCAAAAATTACGGCTCCTCGCTGCAGACCTGCGAGC
AGGGAAACGCTCCCCTCACAGACGCGTTGAATTGTCCCCACGCCGCGCCCCTGTAGAGAAATATAAAAGG
TTAGGATTTGCCACTGAGGTTCTTCTTTCATATACTTCCTTTTAAAATCTTGCTAGGATACAGTTCTCAC
ATCACATCCGAACATAAACAACCATGGGTAAGGAAAAGACTCACGTTTCGAGGCCGCGATTAAATTCCAA
CATGGATGCTGATTTATATGGGTATAAATGGGCTCGCGATAATGTCGGGCAATCAGGTGCGACAATCTAT
CGATTGTATGGGAAGCCCGATGCGCCAGAGTTGTTTCTGAAACATGGCAAAGGTAGCGTTGCCAATGATG
TTACAGATGAGATGGTCAGACTAAACTGGCTGACGGAATTTATGCCTCTTCCGACCATCAAGCATTTTAT
CCGTACTCCTGATGATGCATGGTTACTCACCACTGCGATCCCCGGCAAAACAGCATTCCAGGTATTAGAA
GAATATCCTGATTCAGGTGAAAATATTGTTGATGCGCTGGCAGTGTTCCTGCGCCGGTTGCATTCGATTC
CTGTTTGTAATTGTCCTTTTAACAGCGATCGCGTATTTCGTCTCGCTCAGGCGCAATCACGAATGAATAA
CGGTTTGGTTGATGCGAGTGATTTTGATGACGAGCGTAATGGCTGGCCTGTTGAACAAGTCTGGAAAGAA
ATGCATAAGCTTTTGCCATTCTCACCGGATTCAGTCGTCACTCATGGTGATTTCTCACTTGATAACCTTA
TTTTTGACGAGGGGAAATTAATAGGTTGTATTGATGTTGGACGAGTCGGAATCGCAGACCGATACCAGGA
TCTTGCCATCCTATGGAACTGCCTCGGTGAGTTTTCTCCTTCATTACAGAAACGGCTTTTTCAAAAATAT
GGTATTGATAATCCTGATATGAATAAATTGCAGTTTCATTTGATGCTCGATGAGTTTTTCTAATCAGTAC
TGACAATAAAAAGATTCTTGTTTTCAAGAACTTGTCATTTGTATAGTTTTTTTATATTGTAGTTGTTCTA
TTTTAATCAAATGTTAGCGTGATTTATATTTTTTTTCGCCTCGACATCATCTGCCCAGATGCGAAGTTAA
GTGCGCAGAAAGTAATATCATGCGTCAATCGTATGTGAATGCTGGTCGCTATACTGTATTCACGTAGACG
GATAGGTATAGCCAGACATCAGCAGCATACTTCGGGAACCGTAGGCGAGAGGCGGTTTGCGTATTGGGCG
CTCTTCCGCTTCCTCGCTCACTGACTCGCTGCGCTCGGTCGTTCGGCTGCGGCGAGCGGTATCAGCTCAC
TCAAAGGCGGTAATACGGTTATCCACAGAATCAGGGGATAACGCAGGAAAGAACATGTGAGCAAAAGGCC
AGCAAAAGGCCAGGAACCGTAAAAAGGCCGCGTTGCTGGCGTTTTTCCATAGGCTCCGCCCCCCTGACGA
GCATCACAAAAATCGACGCTCAAGTCAGAGGTGGCGAAACCCGACAGGACTATAAAGATACCAGGCGTTT
CCCCCTGGAAGCTCCCTCGTGCGCTCTCCTGTTCCGACCCTGCCGCTTACCGGATACCTGTCCGCCTTTC
TCCCTTCGGGAAGCGTGGCGCTTTCTCATAGCTCACGCTGTAGGTATCTCAGTTCGGTGTAGGTCGTTCG
CTCCAAGCTGGGCTGTGTGCACGAACCCCCCGTTCAGCCCGACCGCTGCGCCTTATCCGGTAACTATCGT
CTTGAGTCCAACCCGGTAAGACACGACTTATCGCCACTGGCAGCAGCCACTGGTAACAGGATTAGCAGAG
CGAGGTATGTAGGCGGTGCTACAGAGTTCTTGAAGTGGTGGCCTAACTACGGCTACACTAGAAGAACAGT
ATTTGGTATCTGCGCTCTGCTGAAGCCAGTTACCTTCGGAAAAAGAGTTGGTAGCTCTTGATCCGGCAAA
CAAACCACCGCTGGTAGCGGTGGTTTTTTTGTTTGCAAGCAGCAGATTACGCGCAGAAAAAAAGGATCTC
AAGAAGATCCTTTGATCTTTTCTACGGGGTCTGACGCTCAGTGGAACGAAAACTCACGTTAAGGGATTTT
GGTCATGAGATTATCAAAAAGGATCTTCACCTAGATCCTTTTAAATTAAAAATGAAGTTTTAAATCAATC
TAAAGTATATATGAGTAAACTTGGTCTGACAGTTACCAATGCTTAATCAGTGAGGCACCTATCTCAGCGA
TCTGTCTATTTCGTTCATCCATAGTTGCCTGACTCCCCGTCGTGTAGATAACTACGATACGGGAGGGCTT
ACCATCTGGCCCCAGTGCTGCAATGATACCGCGAGACCCACGCTCACCGGCTCCAGATTTATCAGCAATA
AACCAGCCAGCCGGAAGGGCCGAGCGCAGAAGTGGTCCTGCAACTTTATCCGCCTCCATCCAGTCTATTA
ATTGTTGCCGGGAAGCTAGAGTAAGTAGTTCGCCAGTTAATAGTTTGCGCAACGTTGTTGCCATTGCTAC
AGGCATCGTGGTGTCACGCTCGTCGTTTGGTATGGCTTCATTCAGCTCCGGTTCCCAACGATCAAGGCGA
GTTACATGATCCCCCATGTTGTGCAAAAAAGCGGTTAGCTCCTTCGGTCCTCCGATCGTTGTCAGAAGTA
AGTTGGCCGCAGTGTTATCACTCATGGTTATGGCAGCACTGCATAATTCTCTTACTGTCATGCCATCCGT
AAGATGCTTTTCTGTGACTGGTGAGTACTCAACCAAGTCATTCTGAGAATAGTGTATGCGGCGACCGAGT
TGCTCTTGCCCGGCGTCAATACGGGATAATACCGCGCCACATAGCAGAACTTTAAAAGTGCTCATCATTG
GAAAACGTTCTTCGGGGCGAAAACTCTCAAGGATCTTACCGCTGTTGAGATCCAGTTCGATGTAACCCAC
TCGTGCACCCAACTGATCTTCAGCATCTTTTACTTTCACCAGCGTTTCTGGGTGAGCAAAAACAGGAAGG
CAAAATGCCGCAAAAAAGGGAATAAGGGCGACACGGAAATGTTGAATACTCATACTCTTCCTTTTTCAAT
ATTATTGAAGCATTTATCAGGGTTATTGTCTCATGAGCGGATACATATTTGAATGTATTTAGAAAAATAA
ACAAATAGGGGTTCCGCGCAACTATATGTGAAGGCATGGCTATGGCACGGCAGACATTCCGCCAGATCAT
CAATAGGCACCGCCCTCCACGCATTTAAGCATAAACACGCACTATGCCGTTCTTCTCATGTATATATATA
TACAGGCAACACGCAGATATAGGTGCGACGTGAACAGTGAGCTGTATGTGCGCAGCTCGCGTTGCATTTT
CGGAAGCGCTCGTTTTCGGAAACGCTTTGAAGTTCCTATTCCGAAGTTCCTATTCTGTAGAAAGTATAGG
AACCTCAGAGCGCTTTTGAAAACCAAAAGCGCTCTGAAGACGCACTTTCAAAAAACCAAAAACGCACCGG
ACTGTAACGAGCTACTAAAATATTGCGAATACCGCTTCCACAAACATTGCTCAAAAGTATCTCTTTGCTA
TATATCTCTGTGCTATATCCCTATATAACCTACCCATCCACCTTTCGCTCCTTGAACTTGCATCTAAACT
CGACCTCTACATTTTTTATGTTTATCTCTAGTATTACTCTTTAGACAAAAAAATTGTAGTAAGAACTATT
CATAGAGTGAATCGAAAACAATACGAAAATGTAAACATTTCCTATACGTAGTATATAGAGACAAAATAGA
AGAAACCGTTCATAATTTTCTGACCAATGAAGAATCATCAACGCTATCACTTTCTGTTCACAAAGTATGC
GCAATCCACATCGGTATAGAATATAATCGGGGATGCCTTTATCTTGAAAAAATGCACCCGCAGCTTCGCT
AGTAATCAGTAAACGCGGGAAGTGGAGTCAGGCTTTTTTTATGGAAGAGAAAATAGACACCAAAGTAGCC
TTCTTCTAACCTTAACGGACCTACAGTGCAAAAAGTTATCAAGAGACTGCATTATAGAGCGCACAAAGGA
GAAAAAAAGTAATCTAAGATGCTTTGTTAGAAAAATAGCGCTCTCGGGATGCATTTTTGTAGAACAAAAA
AGAAGTATAGATTCTTTGTTGGTAAAATAGCGCTCTCGCGTTGCATTTCTGTTCTGTAAAAATGCAGCTC
AGATTCTTTGTTTGAAAAATTAGCGCTCTCGCGTTGCATTTTTGTTTTACAAAAATGAAGCACAGATTCT
TCGTTGGTAAAATAGCGCTTTCGCGTTGCATTTCTGTTCTGTAAAAATGCAGCTCAGATTCTTTGTTTGA
AAAATTAGCGCTCTCGCGTTGCATTTTTGTTCTACAAAATGAAGCACAGATGCTTCGTTGGAGGGCGTGA
ACGCATCGCTATTCAGCTTGCTGCTACAGCGCAACTTATCTAGATTGTATCCCATCTGACCG
