>Addgene plasmid #103020 | pUDE710 | depositor partial sequence | sequence record 195107 | DR-crADE2-3.S-DR-crHIS4-4-DR
AATTTCTACTGTTGTAGATCCGGTTGTGGTATATTTGGTGTGGAAATTTCTACTGTTGTAGATGCATCTT
GGCTAGCAATGAACAGAGAATTTCTACTGTTGTAGATG
